Addgene plasmid #191212: pcDNA3.1-SARS2-Spike-HiBiT
Purpose: Transient expression in mammalian cells of SARS-CoV-2 (A1) spike protein tagged on the C-terminus with HiBiT, the high affinity small fragment of split nanoluciferase assay
Depositing lab: Mohan Babu. Depositing organization: University of Regina. Publication: Human protein interaction networks of ancestral and variant SARS-CoV-2 in organ-specific cells and bodily fluids. Broderick K, Moutaoufik MT, Saccon T, Malty R, Amin S, Phanse S, Joseph TP, Zilocchi M, Hosseinnia A, Istace Z, Hajikarimlou M, Abrar S, Fisher J, Brassard R, Perera R, Kumar A, Aoki H, Rahmatbakhsh M, Jessulat M, Kobasa D, Dehne F, Prasad B, Gagarinova A, Joanne Lemieux M, Cochrane A, Houry WA, Aly KA, Golshani A, Babu M. Nat Commun. 2025 Jul 1;16(1):5784. doi: 10.1038/s41467-025-60949-1. PubMed 40593736.
Backbone
  Vector backbone: pcDNA3.1
  Backbone manufacturer: Thermo Fisher
  Vector type: Mammalian Expression
Growth in bacteria
  Bacterial resistance: Ampicillin, 100 μg/mL
  Growth temperature: 37°C
  Growth strain: NEB Stable
  Copy number: High Copy
Gene/Insert
  Gene/Insert name: SARS-CoV-2 spike_WT (alt name: S)
  Species: SARS CoV-2
  Insert size (bp): 477
  Entrez Gene: S (a.k.a. GU280_gp02, spike glycoprotein)
  Promoter: CMV
  Tag / fusion protein: HiBiT (high affinity small nanoluciferase fragment) (C terminal on insert)
  Cloning method: Gibson Cloning
  Sequencing primers: 5′ gcaggatgtggtgaatcaga; 3′ BGH Reverse
Terms and licenses: Academic/Nonprofit Terms; Industry Terms: Not Available to Industry
How to cite: pcDNA3.1-SARS2-Spike-HiBiT was a gift from Mohan Babu (Addgene plasmid # 191212 ; http://n2t.net/addgene:191212 ; RRID:Addgene_191212)
