[The description below was written by a language model from this plasmid's Addgene catalogue record and pLannotate feature annotations shown in this document.]
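Description:
pcDNA3.1-SARS2-Spike-HiBiT is a mammalian expression plasmid built on the pcDNA3.1 backbone for transient production of the SARS-CoV-2 spike glycoprotein (S, described as the wild-type/A1 form) carrying a C-terminal HiBiT tag. It is maintained in E. coli as a high-copy plasmid through a ColE1/pUC-type origin and selected with ampicillin via the β-lactamase (AmpR) gene and its own promoter. An f1 origin is also present. The sequenced record is 9,259 nt.

Expression of the payload is driven by the human cytomegalovirus immediate early enhancer and promoter, with a T7 promoter just upstream of the coding region that could support in vitro transcription, and transcripts are terminated by the bovine growth hormone polyadenylation signal. The annotated spike open reading frame spans roughly 3.8 kb, consistent with full-length S. This disagrees with the catalogue insert size of 477 bp, which may refer only to a cloned fragment or be an entry error. The HiBiT tag is not separately annotated in the feature table but is recorded as fused to the C terminus of the insert. HiBiT is the small, high-affinity fragment of split NanoLuc luciferase, which reconstitutes a luminescent enzyme when it meets the complementary large fragment. This allows sensitive luminescence-based detection or quantification of the tagged spike, and the associated work concerns SARS-CoV-2–human protein interactions. The backbone also carries an SV40 promoter-driven neomycin resistance cassette with an SV40 polyadenylation signal, which could permit G418 selection of stable mammalian lines, although the stated purpose is transient expression. The short HIV-1 LTR, ble and lacI hits are small fragment matches and not functional elements.
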