Features (pLannotate 1.2.2; 20 found; start..end, strand, type, name):
     79..458     +  enhancer       CMV enhancer: human cytomegalovirus immediate early enhancer
    459..662     +  promoter       CMV promoter: human cytomegalovirus (CMV) immediate early promoter
    658..691     +  LTR            5' LTR (truncated) (fragment): truncated 5' long terminal repeat (LTR) from HIV-1
    707..725     +  promoter       T7 promoter: promoter for bacteriophage T7 RNA polymerase
    745..4563    +  CDS            S: SPIKE_SARS2 - Experimental evidence at protein level: Swiss-Prot protein existence level 1. [Spike glycoprotein]: May down-regulate host tetherin (BST2) by lysosomal degradation, thereby counteracting its antiviral activity. From Severe acute respiratory syndrome coronavirus 2 (2019-nCoV) (SARS-CoV-2).
   4700..4924    +  polyA_signal   bGH poly(A) signal: bovine growth hormone polyadenylation signal
   4928..4949    +  promoter       SV40 promoter (fragment): SV40 enhancer and early promoter
   4970..5398    +  rep_origin     f1 ori (sequence partly withheld): f1 bacteriophage origin of replication; arrow indicates direction of (+) strand synthesis
   5412..5741    +  promoter       SV40 promoter: SV40 enhancer and early promoter
   5808..6599    +  CDS            neo: KKA2_KLEPN - Also known as kan, nptII. Experimental evidence at protein level: Swiss-Prot protein existence level 1. Resistance to kanamycin, neomycin, paromomycin, ribostamycin, butirosin and gentamicin B. From Klebsiella pneumoniae.
   6623..6781    +  CDS            ble (fragment): BLE_KLEPN - Experimental evidence at protein level: Swiss-Prot protein existence level 1. Binding protein with a strong affinity to the bleomycin family of antibiotics. Binds to CL990; an antimitotic-antibiotic compound. From Klebsiella pneumoniae.
   6776..6897    +  polyA_signal   SV40 poly(A) signal: SV40 polyadenylation signal
   6970..6986    -  protein_bind   lac operator: The lac repressor binds to the lac operator to inhibit transcription in E. coli. This inhibition can be relieved by adding lactose or isopropyl-β-D-thiogalactopyranoside (IPTG). lac repressor encoded by lacI
   6994..7024    -  promoter       lac promoter: promoter for the E. coli lac operon
   7039..7060    -  protein_bind   CAP binding site: CAP binding activates transcription in the presence of cAMP. E. coli catabolite activator protein
   7073..7165    -  CDS            lacI (fragment): lac repressor; lacI; The lac repressor binds to the lac operator to inhibit transcription in E. coli. This inhibition can be relieved by adding lactose or isopropyl-β-D-thiogalactopyranoside (IPTG).
   7348..7936    -  rep_origin     ori: high-copy-number ColE1/pMB1/pBR322/pUC origin of replication
   8107..8967    -  CDS            AmpR: β-lactamase; bla; confers resistance to ampicillin, carbenicillin, and related antibiotics
   8968..9072    -  promoter       AmpR promoter: bla
   9131..9183    -  misc_feature   bom (fragment): basis of mobility region from pBR322
>Addgene plasmid #191212 | pcDNA3.1-SARS2-Spike-HiBiT | addgene full sequence | sequence record 437009 | Addgene NGS Result
CCGACAATTGCATGAAGAATCTGCTTAGGGTTAGGCGTTTTGCGCTGCTTCGCGATGTACGGGCCAGATA
TACGCGTTGACATTGATTATTGACTAGTTATTAATAGTAATCAATTACGGGGTCATTAGTTCATAGCCCA
TATATGGAGTTCCGCGTTACATAACTTACGGTAAATGGCCCGCCTGGCTGACCGCCCAACGACCCCCGCC
CATTGACGTCAATAATGACGTATGTTCCCATAGTAACGCCAATAGGGACTTTCCATTGACGTCAATGGGT
GGAGTATTTACGGTAAACTGCCCACTTGGCAGTACATCAAGTGTATCATATGCCAAGTACGCCCCCTATT
GACGTCAATGACGGTAAATGGCCCGCCTGGCATTATGCCCAGTACATGACCTTATGGGACTTTCCTACTT
GGCAGTACATCTACGTATTAGTCATCGCTATTACCATGGTGATGCGGTTTTGGCAGTACATCAATGGGCG
TGGATAGCGGTTTGACTCACGGGGATTTCCAAGTCTCCACCCCATTGACGTCAATGGGAGTTTGTTTTGG
CACCAAAATCAACGGGACTTTCCAAAATGTCGTAACAACTCCGCCCCATTGACGCAAATGGGCGGTAGGC
GTGTACGGTGGGAGGTCTATATAAGCAGAGCTCTCTGGCTAACTAGAGAACCCACTGCTTACTGGCTTAT
CGAAATTAATACGACTCACTATAGGGAGACCCAAGCTGGCTAGCATGTTTGTCTTCCTGGTCCTGCTGCC
TCTGGTCTCGTCTCAGTGCGTGAACCTGACTACTAGAACCCAGCTGCCTCCTGCCTATACTAACTCCTTC
ACCCGCGGCGTGTACTACCCAGACAAGGTGTTCCGCAGCTCCGTGCTGCACTCCACCCAGGATCTGTTCC
TGCCCTTCTTCAGCAACGTGACCTGGTTCCACGCCATCCACGTGAGCGGCACCAATGGCACCAAGCGGTT
CGACAATCCCGTGCTGCCATTCAACGATGGCGTGTACTTCGCCTCCACCGAGAAGAGCAACATCATCCGC
GGCTGGATCTTCGGCACCACCCTGGACTCCAAGACCCAGAGCCTGCTGATCGTGAACAATGCCACCAACG
TGGTCATCAAGGTGTGCGAGTTCCAGTTCTGCAATGATCCATTCCTGGGCGTGTACTACCACAAGAACAA
TAAGTCCTGGATGGAGAGCGAGTTCCGCGTGTACAGCTCCGCCAACAATTGCACCTTCGAGTACGTGTCC
CAGCCCTTCCTGATGGACCTGGAGGGCAAGCAGGGCAATTTCAAGAACCTGCGCGAGTTCGTGTTCAAGA
ATATCGATGGCTACTTCAAGATCTACTCCAAGCACACCCCCATCAACCTGGTGCGCGACCTGCCACAGGG
CTTCAGCGCCCTGGAGCCACTGGTGGATCTGCCAATCGGCATCAACATCACCAGGTTCCAGACCCTGCTG
GCCCTGCACCGCAGCTACCTGACCCCAGGCGACAGCTCCAGCGGATGGACCGCTGGAGCTGCTGCCTACT
ACGTGGGCTACCTGCAGCCCCGCACCTTCCTGCTGAAGTACAACGAGAATGGCACCATCACCGACGCCGT
GGATTGCGCCCTGGATCCACTGTCCGAGACAAAGTGCACCCTGAAGAGCTTCACCGTGGAGAAGGGCATC
TACCAGACCTCCAATTTCCGCGTGCAGCCAACCGAGAGCATCGTGCGCTTCCCCAATATCACCAACCTGT
GCCCATTCGGCGAGGTGTTCAACGCTACCAGGTTCGCCAGCGTGTACGCTTGGAATCGCAAGCGCATCTC
CAACTGCGTGGCCGACTACAGCGTGCTGTACAACTCCGCCAGCTTCTCCACCTTCAAGTGCTACGGCGTG
TCCCCCACCAAGCTGAATGATCTGTGCTTCACCAACGTGTACGCCGATAGCTTCGTGATCAGGGGCGACG
AGGTGCGCCAGATCGCTCCAGGACAGACCGGCAAGATCGCTGACTACAATTACAAGCTGCCCGACGATTT
CACCGGCTGCGTGATCGCCTGGAACTCCAACAATCTGGATAGCAAAGTGGGCGGCAACTACAATTACCTG
TACCGCCTGTTCCGCAAGTCCAATCTGAAGCCATTCGAGCGCGACATCTCCACCGAGATCTACCAGGCTG
GAAGCACCCCATGCAATGGAGTGGAGGGCTTCAACTGCTACTTCCCCCTGCAGAGCTACGGCTTCCAGCC
AACCAACGGAGTGGGATACCAGCCATACAGGGTGGTGGTGCTGTCCTTCGAGCTGCTGCACGCTCCAGCT
ACCGTGTGCGGACCAAAGAAGAGCACCAATCTGGTGAAGAACAAGTGCGTGAACTTCAATTTCAACGGCC
TGACCGGAACCGGCGTGCTGACCGAGTCCAACAAGAAGTTCCTGCCATTCCAGCAGTTCGGAAGGGACAT
CGCTGATACCACCGACGCCGTGCGCGACCCACAGACCCTGGAGATCCTGGATATCACCCCATGCTCCTTC
GGCGGCGTGAGCGTGATCACCCCAGGAACCAATACCAGCAACCAGGTGGCCGTGCTGTACCAGGACGTGA
ATTGCACCGAGGTGCCAGTGGCTATCCACGCTGATCAGCTGACCCCAACCTGGCGCGTGTACAGCACCGG
ATCCAACGTGTTCCAGACCCGCGCCGGATGCCTGATCGGAGCTGAGCACGTGAACAATTCCTACGAGTGC
GACATCCCAATCGGAGCTGGAATCTGCGCCAGCTACCAGACCCAGACCAACTCCCCAAGGAGGGCTCGCA
GCGTGGCCAGCCAGTCCATCATCGCCTACACCATGTCCCTGGGCGCCGAGAATAGCGTGGCCTACAGCAA
CAATTCCATCGCCATCCCAACCAACTTCACCATCTCCGTGACCACCGAGATCCTGCCCGTGTCCATGACC
AAGACCAGCGTGGACTGCACCATGTACATCTGCGGCGATTCCACCGAGTGCAGCAACCTGCTGCTGCAGT
ACGGCAGCTTCTGCACCCAGCTGAATCGCGCCCTGACCGGAATCGCTGTGGAGCAGGATAAGAACACCCA
GGAGGTGTTCGCCCAGGTGAAGCAGATCTACAAGACCCCCCCAATCAAGGACTTCGGCGGCTTCAATTTC
AGCCAGATCCTGCCCGATCCAAGCAAGCCCTCCAAGCGCAGCTTCATCGAGGACCTGCTGTTCAACAAGG
TGACCCTGGCCGATGCCGGCTTCATCAAGCAGTACGGCGATTGCCTGGGCGACATCGCTGCCCGCGACCT
GATCTGCGCCCAGAAGTTCAATGGCCTGACCGTGCTGCCACCACTGCTGACCGATGAGATGATCGCTCAG
TACACCTCCGCCCTGCTGGCCGGAACCATCACCAGCGGATGGACCTTCGGCGCTGGAGCCGCCCTGCAGA
TCCCCTTCGCCATGCAGATGGCCTACCGCTTCAACGGCATCGGCGTGACCCAGAATGTGCTGTACGAGAA
CCAGAAGCTGATCGCCAATCAGTTCAACTCCGCCATCGGCAAGATCCAGGACTCCCTGTCCAGCACCGCC
AGCGCCCTGGGCAAGCTGCAGGATGTGGTGAATCAGAACGCCCAGGCCCTGAATACCCTGGTGAAGCAGC
TGTCCAGCAACTTCGGCGCCATCTCCAGCGTGCTGAATGATATCCTGAGCCGCCTGGACAAGGTGGAGGC
TGAGGTGCAGATCGATAGGCTGATCACCGGCCGCCTGCAGTCCCTGCAGACCTACGTGACCCAGCAGCTG
ATCAGGGCTGCTGAGATCAGGGCCAGCGCCAATCTGGCTGCTACCAAGATGTCCGAGTGCGTGCTGGGAC
AGAGCAAGAGGGTGGACTTCTGCGGCAAGGGCTACCACCTGATGTCCTTCCCACAGAGCGCCCCACACGG
AGTGGTGTTCCTGCACGTGACCTACGTGCCAGCCCAGGAGAAGAACTTCACCACCGCTCCAGCTATCTGC
CACGATGGCAAGGCTCACTTCCCACGCGAGGGCGTGTTCGTGTCCAACGGCACCCACTGGTTCGTGACCC
AGCGCAATTTCTACGAGCCCCAGATCATCACCACCGACAATACCTTCGTGAGCGGCAACTGCGACGTGGT
CATCGGAATCGTGAACAATACCGTGTACGATCCCCTGCAGCCAGAGCTGGACTCCTTCAAGGAGGAGCTG
GATAAGTACTTCAAGAATCACACCAGCCCCGACGTGGATCTGGGCGACATCTCCGGCATCAATGCCAGCG
TGGTGAACATCCAGAAGGAGATCGACCGCCTGAACGAGGTGGCCAAGAATCTGAACGAGTCCCTGATCGA
TCTGCAGGAGCTGGGCAAGTACGAGCAGTACATCAAGTGGCCATGGTACATCTGGCTGGGCTTCATCGCC
GGCCTGATCGCCATCGTGATGGTGACCATCATGCTGTGCTGCATGACCTCCTGCTGCAGCTGCCTGAAGG
GCTGCTGCTCCTGCGGCAGCTGCTGCAAGTTCGATGAGGACGATAGCGAGCCCGTGCTGAAGGGCGTCAA
ACTGCACTATACAGGCTCCACCGAGACATCCCAGGTCGCTCCCGCTGGTAGTGCAGGTGGTAGTGCAGGT
GTGAGTGGCTGGCGACTGTTCAAGAAGATCAGCTGACTCGAGTCTAGAGGGCCCGTTTAAACCCGCTGAT
CAGCCTCGACTGTGCCTTCTAGTTGCCAGCCATCTGTTGTTTGCCCCTCCCCCGTGCCTTCCTTGACCCT
GGAAGGTGCCACTCCCACTGTCCTTTCCTAATAAAATGAGGAAATTGCATCGCATTGTCTGAGTAGGTGT
CATTCTATTCTGGGGGGTGGGGTGGGGCAGGACAGCAAGGGGGAGGATTGGGAAGACAATAGCAGGCATG
CTGGGGATGCGGTGGGCTCTATGGCTTCTGAGGCGGAAAGAACCAGCTGGGGCTCTAGGGGGTATCCCC
[124 nt withheld, positions 4970-5093]
C
[91 nt withheld, positions 5095-5185]
A
[49 nt withheld, positions 5187-5235]
CCTTTGACGTTGGAGTCCACGTTCTTT
[37 nt withheld, positions 5263-5299]
ACCCTATCTCGGTCTATTCTTTTGATTTATAAGGGATTTTGCCGATTTCGGCCTATTGGTTAAAAAATGA
GCTGATTTAACAAAAATTTAACGCGAATTAATTCTGTGGAATGTGTGTCAGTTAGGGTGTGGAAAGTCCC
CAGGCTCCCCAGCAGGCAGAAGTATGCAAAGCATGCATCTCAATTAGTCAGCAACCAGGTGTGGAAAGTC
CCCAGGCTCCCCAGCAGGCAGAAGTATGCAAAGCATGCATCTCAATTAGTCAGCAACCATAGTCCCGCCC
CTAACTCCGCCCATCCCGCCCCTAACTCCGCCCAGTTCCGCCCATTCTCCGCCCCATGGCTGACTAATTT
TTTTTATTTATGCAGAGGCCGAGGCCGCCTCTGCCTCTGAGCTATTCCAGAAGTAGTGAGGAGGCTTTTT
TGGAGGCCTAGGCTTTTGCAAAAAGCTCCCGGGAGCTTGTATATCCATTTTCGGATCTGATCAAGAGACA
GGATGAGGATCGTTTCGCATGATTGAACAAGATGGATTGCACGCAGGTTCTCCGGCCGCTTGGGTGGAGA
GGCTATTCGGCTATGACTGGGCACAACAGACAATCGGCTGCTCTGATGCCGCCGTGTTCCGGCTGTCAGC
GCAGGGGCGCCCGGTTCTTTTTGTCAAGACCGACCTGTCCGGTGCCCTGAATGAACTGCAGGACGAGGCA
GCGCGGCTATCGTGGCTGGCCACGACGGGCGTTCCTTGCGCAGCTGTGCTCGACGTTGTCACTGAAGCGG
GAAGGGACTGGCTGCTATTGGGCGAAGTGCCGGGGCAGGATCTCCTGTCATCTCACCTTGCTCCTGCCGA
GAAAGTATCCATCATGGCTGATGCAATGCGGCGGCTGCATACGCTTGATCCGGCTACCTGCCCATTCGAC
CACCAAGCGAAACATCGCATCGAGCGAGCACGTACTCGGATGGAAGCCGGTCTTGTCGATCAGGATGATC
TGGACGAAGAGCATCAGGGGCTCGCGCCAGCCGAACTGTTCGCCAGGCTCAAGGCGCGCATGCCCGACGG
CGAGGATCTCGTCGTGACCCATGGCGATGCCTGCTTGCCGAATATCATGGTGGAAAATGGCCGCTTTTCT
GGATTCATCGACTGTGGCCGGCTGGGTGTGGCGGACCGCTATCAGGACATAGCGTTGGCTACCCGTGATA
TTGCTGAAGAGCTTGGCGGCGAATGGGCTGACCGCTTCCTCGTGCTTTACGGTATCGCCGCTCCCGATTC
GCAGCGCATCGCCTTCTATCGCCTTCTTGACGAGTTCTTCTGAGCGGGACTCTGGGGTTCGAAATGACCG
ACCAAGCGACGCCCAACCTGCCATCACGAGATTTCGATTCCACCGCCGCCTTCTATGAAAGGTTGGGCTT
CGGAATCGTTTTCCGGGACGCCGGCTGGATGATCCTCCAGCGCGGGGATCTCATGCTGGAGTTCTTCGCC
CACCCCAACTTGTTTATTGCAGCTTATAATGGTTACAAATAAAGCAATAGCATCACAAATTTCACAAATA
AAGCATTTTTTTCACTGCATTCTAGTTGTGGTTTGTCCAAACTCATCAATGTATCTTATCATGTCTGTAT
ACCGTCGACCTCTAGCTAGAGCTTGGCGTAATCATGGTCATAGCTGTTTCCTGTGTGAAATTGTTATCCG
CTCACAATTCCACACAACATACGAGCCGGAAGCATAAAGTGTAAAGCCTGGGGTGCCTAATGAGTGAGCT
AACTCACATTAATTGCGTTGCGCTCACTGCCCGCTTTCCAGTCGGGAAACCTGTCGTGCCAGCTGCATTA
ATGAATCGGCCAACGCGCGGGGAGAGGCGGTTTGCGTATTGGGCGCTCTTCCGCTTCCTCGCTCACTGAC
TCGCTGCGCTCGGTCGTTCGGCTGCGGCGAGCGGTATCAGCTCACTCAAAGGCGGTAATACGGTTATCCA
CAGAATCAGGGGATAACGCAGGAAAGAACATGTGAGCAAAAGGCCAGCAAAAGGCCAGGAACCGTAAAAA
GGCCGCGTTGCTGGCGTTTTTCCATAGGCTCCGCCCCCCTGACGAGCATCACAAAAATCGACGCTCAAGT
CAGAGGTGGCGAAACCCGACAGGACTATAAAGATACCAGGCGTTTCCCCCTGGAAGCTCCCTCGTGCGCT
CTCCTGTTCCGACCCTGCCGCTTACCGGATACCTGTCCGCCTTTCTCCCTTCGGGAAGCGTGGCGCTTTC
TCATAGCTCACGCTGTAGGTATCTCAGTTCGGTGTAGGTCGTTCGCTCCAAGCTGGGCTGTGTGCACGAA
CCCCCCGTTCAGCCCGACCGCTGCGCCTTATCCGGTAACTATCGTCTTGAGTCCAACCCGGTAAGACACG
ACTTATCGCCACTGGCAGCAGCCACTGGTAACAGGATTAGCAGAGCGAGGTATGTAGGCGGTGCTACAGA
GTTCTTGAAGTGGTGGCCTAACTACGGCTACACTAGAAGAACAGTATTTGGTATCTGCGCTCTGCTGAAG
CCAGTTACCTTCGGAAAAAGAGTTGGTAGCTCTTGATCCGGCAAACAAACCACCGCTGGTAGCGGTGGTT
TTTTTGTTTGCAAGCAGCAGATTACGCGCAGAAAAAAAGGATCTCAAGAAGATCCTTTGATCTTTTCTAC
GGGGTCTGACGCTCAGTGGAACGAAAACTCACGTTAAGGGATTTTGGTCATGAGATTATCAAAAAGGATC
TTCACCTAGATCCTTTTAAATTAAAAATGAAGTTTTAAATCAATCTAAAGTATATATGAGTAAACTTGGT
CTGACAGTTACCAATGCTTAATCAGTGAGGCACCTATCTCAGCGATCTGTCTATTTCGTTCATCCATAGT
TGCCTGACTCCCCGTCGTGTAGATAACTACGATACGGGAGGGCTTACCATCTGGCCCCAGTGCTGCAATG
ATACCGCGAGACCCACGCTCACCGGCTCCAGATTTATCAGCAATAAACCAGCCAGCCGGAAGGGCCGAGC
GCAGAAGTGGTCCTGCAACTTTATCCGCCTCCATCCAGTCTATTAATTGTTGCCGGGAAGCTAGAGTAAG
TAGTTCGCCAGTTAATAGTTTGCGCAACGTTGTTGCCATTGCTACAGGCATCGTGGTGTCACGCTCGTCG
TTTGGTATGGCTTCATTCAGCTCCGGTTCCCAACGATCAAGGCGAGTTACATGATCCCCCATGTTGTGCA
AAAAAGCGGTTAGCTCCTTCGGTCCTCCGATCGTTGTCAGAAGTAAGTTGGCCGCAGTGTTATCACTCAT
GGTTATGGCAGCACTGCATAATTCTCTTACTGTCATGCCATCCGTAAGATGCTTTTCTGTGACTGGTGAG
TACTCAACCAAGTCATTCTGAGAATAGTGTATGCGGCGACCGAGTTGCTCTTGCCCGGCGTCAATACGGG
ATAATACCGCGCCACATAGCAGAACTTTAAAAGTGCTCATCATTGGAAAACGTTCTTCGGGGCGAAAACT
CTCAAGGATCTTACCGCTGTTGAGATCCAGTTCGATGTAACCCACTCGTGCACCCAACTGATCTTCAGCA
TCTTTTACTTTCACCAGCGTTTCTGGGTGAGCAAAAACAGGAAGGCAAAATGCCGCAAAAAAGGGAATAA
GGGCGACACGGAAATGTTGAATACTCATACTCTTCCTTTTTCAATATTATTGAAGCATTTATCAGGGTTA
TTGTCTCATGAGCGGATACATATTTGAATGTATTTAGAAAAATAAACAAATAGGGGTTCCGCGCACATTT
CCCCGAAAAGTGCCACCTGACGTCGACGGATCGGGAGATCTCCCGATCCCCTATGGTGCACTCTCAGTAC
AATCTGCTCTGATGCCGCATAGTTAAGCCAGTATCTGCTCCCTGCTTGTGTGTTGGAGGTCGCTGAGTAG
TGCGCGAGCAAAATTTAAGCTACAACAAGGCAAGGCTTGA
